Addgene plasmid #188901: pHR-UCOE-SFFV-SID4x-dCas9-XTEN80-KRAB(Kox1)-P2A-EGFP
Purpose: dCas9 with an N-term Sid4x fusion, a C-term HA-2xNLS-XTEN80(linker)-KRAB(Kox1) fusion, and GFP linked by a P2A site from a SFFV promoter with an upstream ubiquitous chromatin opening element
Depositing lab: Marco Jost & Jonathan Weissman. Depositing organization: Whitehead Institute for Biomedical Research. Publication: Maximizing CRISPRi efficacy and accessibility with dual-sgRNA libraries and optimal effectors. Replogle JM, Bonnar JL, Pogson AN, Liem CR, Maier NK, Ding Y, Russell BJ, Wang X, Leng K, Guna A, Norman TM, Pak RA, Ramos DM, Ward ME, Gilbert LA, Kampmann M, Weissman JS, Jost M. eLife. 2022 Dec 28;11:e81856. doi: 10.7554/eLife.81856. PubMed 36576240.
Backbone
  Vector backbone: pMH0006, Addgene # 135448
  Vector type: Lentiviral
  Selectable markers: EGFP
Growth in bacteria
  Bacterial resistance: Ampicillin, 100 μg/mL
  Growth temperature: 37°C
  Growth strain: NEB Stable
  Copy number: High Copy
Gene/Insert
  Gene/Insert name: SID-dCas9-XTEN80-KRAB(Kox1)
  Species: Multiple
  Promoter: SFFV
  Tag / fusion protein: Sid4x fusion (N terminal on insert); HA-2xNLS-XTEN80(linker)-KRAB(Kox1) fusion (C terminal on insert); P2A-GFP (C terminal on insert)
  Cloning method: Gibson Cloning
Terms and licenses: Academic/Nonprofit Terms; Industry Terms: Not Available to Industry
Depositor comments: pCL63 Please visit https://doi.org/10.1101/2022.07.13.499814 for bioRxiv preprint.
How to cite: pHR-UCOE-SFFV-SID4x-dCas9-XTEN80-KRAB(Kox1)-P2A-EGFP was a gift from Marco Jost & Jonathan Weissman (Addgene plasmid # 188901 ; http://n2t.net/addgene:188901 ; RRID:Addgene_188901)
