[The description below was written by a language model from this plasmid's Addgene catalogue record and pLannotate feature annotations shown in this document.]
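Description:
pHR-UCOE-SFFV-SID4x-dCas9-XTEN80-KRAB(Kox1)-P2A-EGFP is a 15.5 kb lentiviral transfer plasmid, built by Gibson cloning on the pMH0006 pHR-type backbone, that delivers a CRISPR interference effector into mammalian cells. In bacteria it is maintained through a high-copy ColE1/pUC-type origin and selected with ampicillin via β-lactamase. The viral portion carries a truncated HIV-1 5' LTR, the Ψ packaging signal with an adjoining gag fragment, the Rev response element, the cPPT/CTS, a WPRE downstream of the payload, and a ΔU3 self-inactivating 3' LTR. These elements allow the genome to be packaged, exported, reverse transcribed and integrated when packaging functions are supplied in trans. Outside the LTRs the backbone retains legacy fragments such as an SV40 promoter with gpt sequence, SV40 small t/large T remnants and an SV40 poly(A) signal.

The payload is a single open reading frame driven by the SFFV LTR promoter. According to the record, a ubiquitous chromatin opening element lies upstream of the promoter to counter silencing of the integrated provirus; the automated annotation does not label it, though an unannotated stretch precedes SFFV. The encoded protein starts with SID4x, four copies of the Sin3-interacting repressor domain, detected here as an MXD1 fragment. It continues with catalytically dead Streptococcus pyogenes Cas9 (labelled simply Cas9 in the table), an HA tag, two nuclear localization signals, an XTEN80 linker and the KRAB domain of ZNF10 (Kox1). A P2A peptide then separates EGFP, which marks transduced cells and serves as the only mammalian selectable marker, typically by fluorescence sorting. The plasmid encodes no guide RNA, so sgRNAs must be supplied separately. It was deposited with a study comparing CRISPRi effectors and dual-sgRNA libraries, and is suited to generating stable cell lines for targeted transcriptional repression.
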