Features (pLannotate 1.2.2; 36 found; start..end, strand, type, name):
     72..137     +  intron         small t intron: SV40 (simian virus 40) small t antigen intron
    267..287     +  CDS            SV40 NLS: nuclear localization signal of SV40 (simian virus 40) large T antigen
    606..689     +  CDS            large T antigen (fragment): large T antigen from SV40 (simian virus 40)
    712..846     +  polyA_signal   SV40 poly(A) signal: SV40 polyadenylation signal
   1013..1342    +  CDS            nef (fragment): NEF_HV1BR - Experimental evidence at protein level: Swiss-Prot protein existence level 1. Extracellular Nef protein targets CD4(+) T-lymphocytes for apoptosis by interacting with CXCR4 surface receptors (PubMed:14990729). From Human immunodeficiency virus type 1 group M subtype B (isolate BRU/LAI) (HIV-1).
   1390..1647    +  LTR            5' LTR (truncated): truncated 5' long terminal repeat (LTR) from HIV-1
   1694..1819    +  misc_feature   HIV-1 Ψ: packaging signal of human immunodeficiency virus type 1
   1803..2141    +  CDS            HIV-1 gag (fragment): gag protein from human immunodeficiency virus 1; gag
   2316..2549    +  misc_feature   RRE: The Rev response element (RRE) of HIV-1 allows for Rev-dependent mRNA export from the nucleus to the cytoplasm.
   2926..3026    +  CDS            Rev (fragment): human immunodeficiency virus 1 (HIV-1) Rev protein; rev; enhances nuclear export of unspliced and incompletely spliced viral mRNAs
   3063..3180    +  misc_feature   cPPT/CTS: central polypurine tract and central termination sequence of HIV-1
   3217..3240    -  misc_feature   MCS (fragment): pBluescript multiple cloning site
   3922..4329    +  promoter       SFFV promoter: spleen focus-forming virus long terminal repeat (LTR) promoter
   4404..4490    +  CDS            MXD1 (fragment): MAD1_HUMAN - Also known as MAD. Experimental evidence at protein level: Swiss-Prot protein existence level 1. Component of a transcriptional repressor complex together with MAX (PubMed:8425218). In complex with MAX binds to the core DNA sequence 5'-CAC[GA]TG-3' (PubMed:8425218). Antagonizes MYC transcriptional activity by competing with MYC for MAX binding (PubMed:8425218). Binds to the TERT promoter and represses telomerase expression, possibly by interfering with MYC binding (PubMed:12837246). From Homo sapiens (Human).
   4836..8936    +  CDS            Cas9: Cas9 (Csn1) endonuclease from the Streptococcus pyogenes Type II CRISPR/Cas system generates RNA-guided double strand breaks in DNA
   9342..9527    +  CDS            KRAB: Krüppel-associated box (KRAB) transcriptional repression domain from the human zinc finger protein ZNF10 (Margolin et al., 1994)
   9594..10310   +  CDS            EGFP: the original enhanced GFP (Yang et al., 1996) mammalian codon-optimized
  10322..10340   +  misc_feature   MCS (fragment): pUC18/19 multiple cloning site
  10341..10359   +  misc_feature   MCS (fragment): pBluescript multiple cloning site
  10359..10947   +  misc_feature   WPRE: woodchuck hepatitis virus posttranscriptional regulatory element
  10948..10970   +  misc_feature   MCS (fragment): pBluescript multiple cloning site
  10987..11055   +  CDS            nef (fragment): NEF_HV1Z2 - Experimental evidence at protein level: Swiss-Prot protein existence level 1. Extracellular Nef protein targets CD4(+) T-lymphocytes for apoptosis by interacting with CXCR4 surface receptors. From Human immunodeficiency virus type 1 group M subtype D (isolate Z2/CDC-Z34) (HIV-1).
  11057..11290   +  LTR            3' LTR (ΔU3): self-inactivating 3' long terminal repeat (LTR) from HIV-1
  11315..11333   -  promoter       SP6 promoter: promoter for bacteriophage SP6 RNA polymerase
  11561..11840   +  CDS            TcR (fragment): tetracycline efflux protein; tet; confers resistance to tetracycline
  11841..11889   -  misc_feature   bom (fragment): basis of mobility region from pBR322
  11991..12026   -  CDS            rop (fragment): Rop protein, which maintains plasmids at low copy number; rop
  12121..12225   +  promoter       AmpR promoter: bla
  12226..13086   +  CDS            AmpR: β-lactamase; bla; confers resistance to ampicillin, carbenicillin, and related antibiotics
  13257..13845   +  rep_origin     ori: high-copy-number ColE1/pMB1/pBR322/pUC origin of replication
  14028..14084   +  CDS            lacI (fragment): lac repressor; lacI; The lac repressor binds to the lac operator to inhibit transcription in E. coli. This inhibition can be relieved by adding lactose or isopropyl-β-D-thiogalactopyranoside (IPTG).
  14091..14420   +  promoter       SV40 promoter: SV40 enhancer and early promoter
  14620..14739   +  CDS            gpt (fragment): XGPT_ECOLI - Also known as gpp, gxu. Experimental evidence at protein level: Swiss-Prot protein existence level 1. Purine salvage pathway enzyme that catalyzes the transfer of the ribosyl-5-phosphate group from 5-phospho-alpha-D-ribose 1- diphosphate (PRPP) to the N9 position of the 6-oxopurines guanine and xanthine to form the corresponding ribonucleotides GMP (guanosine 5'- monophosphate) and XMP (xanthosine 5'-monophosphate), with the release of PPi. To a lesser extent, also acts on hypoxanthine (PubMed:9100006, PubMed:3886014). Does not ribophosphorylate adenine (PubMed:3886014). From Esch
  14739..15074   +  CDS            gpt (fragment): XGPT_ECOLI - Also known as gpp, gxu. Experimental evidence at protein level: Swiss-Prot protein existence level 1. Purine salvage pathway enzyme that catalyzes the transfer of the ribosyl-5-phosphate group from 5-phospho-alpha-D-ribose 1- diphosphate (PRPP) to the N9 position of the 6-oxopurines guanine and xanthine to form the corresponding ribonucleotides GMP (guanosine 5'- monophosphate) and XMP (xanthosine 5'-monophosphate), with the release of PPi. To a lesser extent, also acts on hypoxanthine (PubMed:9100006, PubMed:3886014). Does not ribophosphorylate adenine (PubMed:3886014). From Esch
  15169..15474   +  CDS            frsA (fragment): FRSA_ECOLI - Also known as yafA. Experimental evidence at protein level: Swiss-Prot protein existence level 1. Catalyzes the hydrolysis of esters (PubMed:15808744). Displays esterase activity toward pNP-butyrate (PubMed:15808744). May stimulate mixed-acid fermentation by acting as a fermentation/respiration switch that down-regulates respiration and up- regulates fermentation rates (PubMed:15169777). From Escherichia coli (strain K12).
  15478..70      +  CDS            small t antigen (fragment) (across the origin): SV40 (simian virus 40) small t antigen
>Addgene plasmid #188901 | pHR-UCOE-SFFV-SID4x-dCas9-XTEN80-KRAB(Kox1)-P2A-EGFP | addgene full sequence | sequence record 374829 | Addgene NGS Result
TTGTGAAGGAACCTTACTTCTGTGGTGTGACATAATTGGACAAACTACCTACAGAGATTTAAAGCTCTAA
GGTAAATATAAAATTTTTAAGTGTATAATGTGTTAAACTACTGATTCTAATTGTTTGTGTATTTTAGATT
CCAACCTATGGAACTGATGAATGGGAGCAGTGGTGGAATGCCTTTAATGAGGAAAACCTGTTTTGCTCAG
AAGAAATGCCATCTAGTGATGATGAGGCTACTGCTGACTCTCAACATTCTACTCCTCCAAAAAAGAAGAG
AAAGGTAGAAGACCCCAAGGACTTTCCTTCAGAATTGCTAAGTTTTTTGAGTCATGCTGTGTTTAGTAAT
AGAACTCTTGCTTGCTTTGCTATTTACACCACAAAGGAAAAAGCTGCACTGCTATACAAGAAAATTATGG
AAAAATATTCTGTAACCTTTATAAGTAGGCATAACAGTTATAATCATAACATACTGTTTTTTCTTACTCC
ACACAGGCATAGAGTGTCTGCTATTAATAACTATGCTCAAAAATTGTGTACCTTTAGCTTTTTAATTTGT
AAAGGGGTTAATAAGGAATATTTGATGTATAGTGCCTTGACTAGAGATCATAATCAGCCATACCACATTT
GTAGAGGTTTTACTTGCTTTAAAAAACCTCCCACACCTCCCCCTGAACCTGAAACATAAAATGAATGCAA
TTGTTGTTGTTAACTTGTTTATTGCAGCTTATAATGGTTACAAATAAAGCAATAGCATCACAAATTTCAC
AAATAAAGCATTTTTTTCACTGCATTCTAGTTGTGGTTTGTCCAAACTCATCAATGTATCTTATCATGTC
TGGATCAACTGGATAACTCAAGCTAACCAAAATCATCCCAAACTTCCCACCCCATACCCTATTACCACTG
CCAATTACCTGTGGTTTCATTTACTCTAAACCTGTGATTCCTCTGAATTATTTTCATTTTAAAGAAATTG
TATTTGTTAAATATGTACTACAAACTTAGTAGTTGGAAGGGCTAATTCACTCCCAAAGAAGACAAGATAT
CCTTGATCTGTGGATCTACCACACACAAGGCTACTTCCCTGATTAGCAGAACTACACACCAGGGCCAGGG
GTCAGATATCCACTGACCTTTGGATGGTGCTACAAGCTAGTACCAGTTGAGCCAGATAAGGTAGAAGAGG
CCAATAAAGGAGAGAACACCAGCTTGTTACACCCTGTGAGCCTGCATGGGATGGATGACCCGGAGAGAGA
AGTGTTAGAGTGGAGGTTTGACAGCCGCCTAGCATTTCATCACGTGGCCCGAGAGCTGCATCCGGAGTAC
TTCAAGAACTGCTGATATCGAGCTTGCTACAAGGGACTTTCCGCTGGGGACTTTCCAGGGAGGCGTGGCC
TGGGCGGGACTGGGGAGTGGCGAGCCCTCAGATCCTGCATATAAGCAGCTGCTTTTTGCCTGTACTGGGT
CTCTCTGGTTAGACCAGATCTGAGCCTGGGAGCTCTCTGGCTAACTAGGGAACCCACTGCTTAAGCCTCA
ATAAAGCTTGCCTTGAGTGCTTCAAGTAGTGTGTGCCCGTCTGTTGTGTGACTCTGGTAACTAGAGATCC
CTCAGACCCTTTTAGTCAGTGTGGAAAATCTCTAGCAGTGGCGCCCGAACAGGGACTTGAAAGCGAAAGG
GAAACCAGAGGAGCTCTCTCGACGCAGGACTCGGCTTGCTGAAGCGCGCACGGCAAGAGGCGAGGGGCGG
CGACTGGTGAGTACGCCAAAAATTTTGACTAGCGGAGGCTAGAAGGAGAGAGATGGGTGCGAGAGCGTCA
GTATTAAGCGGGGGAGAATTAGATCGCGATGGGAAAAAATTCGGTTAAGGCCAGGGGGAAAGAAAAAATA
TAAATTAAAACATATAGTATGGGCAAGCAGGGAGCTAGAACGATTCGCAGTTAATCCTGGCCTGTTAGAA
ACATCAGAAGGCTGTAGACAAATACTGGGACAGCTACAACCATCCCTTCAGACAGGATCAGAAGAACTTA
GATCATTATATAATACAGTAGCAACCCTCTATTGTGTGCATCAAAGGATAGAGATAAAAGACACCAAGGA
AGCTTTAGACAAGATAGAGGAAGAGCAAAACAAAAGTAAGACCACCGCACAGCAAGCGGCCGGCCGCTGA
TCTTCAGACCTGGAGGAGGAGATATGAGGGACAATTGGAGAAGTGAATTATATAAATATAAAGTAGTAAA
AATTGAACCATTAGGAGTAGCACCCACCAAGGCAAAGAGAAGAGTGGTGCAGAGAGAAAAAAGAGCAGTG
GGAATAGGAGCTTTGTTCCTTGGGTTCTTGGGAGCAGCAGGAAGCACTATGGGCGCAGCGTCAATGACGC
TGACGGTACAGGCCAGACAATTATTGTCTGGTATAGTGCAGCAGCAGAACAATTTGCTGAGGGCTATTGA
GGCGCAACAGCATCTGTTGCAACTCACAGTCTGGGGCATCAAGCAGCTCCAGGCAAGAATCCTGGCTGTG
GAAAGATACCTAAAGGATCAACAGCTCCTGGGGATTTGGGGTTGCTCTGGAAAACTCATTTGCACCACTG
CTGTGCCTTGGAATGCTAGTTGGAGTAATAAATCTCTGGAACAGATTTGGAATCACACGACCTGGATGGA
GTGGGACAGAGAAATTAACAATTACACAAGCTTAATACACTCCTTAATTGAAGAATCGCAAAACCAGCAA
GAAAAGAATGAACAAGAATTATTGGAATTAGATAAATGGGCAAGTTTGTGGAATTGGTTTAACATAACAA
ATTGGCTGTGGTATATAAAATTATTCATAATGATAGTAGGAGGCTTGGTAGGTTTAAGAATAGTTTTTGC
TGTACTTTCTATAGTGAATAGAGTTAGGCAGGGATATTCACCATTATCGTTTCAGACCCACCTCCCAACC
CCGAGGGGACCCGACAGGCCCGAAGGAATAGAAGAAGAAGGTGGAGAGAGAGACAGAGACAGATCCATTC
GATTAGTGAACGGATCTCGACGGTATCGCCAAATGGCAGTATTCATCCACAATTTTAAAAGAAAAGGGGG
GATTGGGGGGTACAGTGCAGGGGAAAGAATAGTAGACATAATAGCAACAGACATACAAACTAAAGAATTA
CAAAAACAAATTACAAAAATTCAAAATTTTCGGGTTTATTACAGGGACAGCAGAGATCCAGTTTGGATCG
ATAAGCTTGATATCGAATTCGGGAGGTGGTCCCTGCAGTTACGCCAATGATAACCCCCGCCAGAAAAATC
TTAGTAGCCTTCCCTTTTTGTTTTCCGTGCCCCAACTCGGCGGATTGACTCGGCCCCTTCCGGAAACACC
CGAATCAACTTCTAGTCAAATTATTGTTCACGCCGCAATGACCCACCCCTGGCCCGCGTCTGTGGAACTG
ACCCCTGGTGTACAGGAGAGTTCGCTGCTGAAAGTGGTCCCAAAGGGGTACTAGTTTTTAAGCTCCCAAC
TCCCCCTCCCCCAGCGTCTGGAGGATTCCACACCCTCGCACCGCAGGGGCGAGGAAGTGGGCGGAGTCCG
GTTTTGGCGCCAGCCGCTGAGGCTGCCAAGCAGAAAAGCCACCGCTGAGGAGACTCCGGTCACTGTCCTC
GCCCCGCCTCCCCCTTCCCTCCCCTTGGGGACCACCGGGCGCCACGCCGCGAACGGTAAGTGCCGCGGTC
GTCGGCGCCTCCGCCCTCCCCCTAGGGCCCCAATTCCCAGCGGGCGCGGCGCGCGGCCCCGCGCGCAGCT
CCCGGCTCCCTCCCCCTTCGGATGTGGCTTGAGCTGTAGGCGCGGAGTCCTGCAGCCCCGATAAAATAAA
AGATTTTATTTAGTCTCCAGAAAAAGGGGGGAATGAAAGACCCCACCTGTAGGTTTGGCAAGCTAGCTGC
AGTAACGCCATTTTGCAAGGCATGGAAAAATACCAAACCAAGAATAGAGAAGTTCAGATCAAGGGCGGGT
ACATGAAAATAGCTAACGTTGGGCCAAACAGGATATCTGCGGTGAGCAGTTTCGGCCCCGGCCCGGGGCC
AAGAACAGATGGTCACCGCAGTTTCGGCCCCGGCCCGAGGCCAAGAACAGATGGTCCCCAGATATGGCCC
AACCCTCAGCAGTTTCTTAAGACCCATCAGATGTTTCCAGGCTCCCCCAAGGACCTGAAATGACCCTGCG
CCTTATTTGAATTAACCAATCAGCCTGCTTCTCGCTTCTGTTCGCGCGCTTCTGCTTCCCGAGCTCTATA
AAAGAGCTCACAACCCCTCACTCGGCGCGCCAGTCCTCCGACAGACTGAGTCGCCCGGGGGGGATCTGGA
GCTCTCGAGAATTCTCACGCGTCTGCAGGATATCAAGCTTGCGGTACCGCGCGTACGGCCACCATGAACA
TCCAAATGCTGCTGGAAGCCGCCGACTATCTGGAAAGGAGGGAGAGGGAGGCCGAACACGGCTACGCCTC
CATGCTGCCCGGCAGCGGCATGAATATCCAAATGCTCCTGGAGGCCGCTGATTACCTGGAAAGGAGGGAA
AGAGAGGCTGAGCACGGATATGCCTCCATGCTCCCCGGCTCCGGCATGAATATTCAGATGCTGCTCGAGG
CCGCCGACTACCTGGAGAGGAGGGAGAGAGAAGCCGAGCACGGCTATGCCTCCATGCTGCCTGGCAGCGG
CATGAATATCCAGATGCTGCTGGAGGCCGCCGACTACCTGGAAAGAAGGGAAAGGGAGGCCGAACATGGC
TATGCCAGCATGCTGCCTGGTTCTGGCGGAGGGCCGAGCTCTGGCGCACCCCCACCAAGTGGAGGGTCTC
CTGCCGACAAGAAGTACAGCATCGGCCTGGCCATCGGCACCAACTCTGTGGGCTGGGCCGTGATCACCGA
CGAGTACAAGGTGCCCAGCAAGAAATTCAAGGTGCTGGGCAACACCGACCGGCACAGCATCAAGAAGAAC
CTGATCGGCGCCCTGCTGTTCGACAGCGGAGAAACAGCCGAGGCCACCCGGCTGAAGAGAACCGCCAGAA
GAAGATACACCAGACGGAAGAACCGGATCTGCTATCTGCAAGAGATCTTCAGCAACGAGATGGCCAAGGT
GGACGACAGCTTCTTCCACAGACTGGAAGAGTCCTTCCTGGTGGAAGAGGATAAGAAGCACGAGCGGCAC
CCCATCTTCGGCAACATCGTGGACGAGGTGGCCTACCACGAGAAGTACCCCACCATCTACCACCTGAGAA
AGAAACTGGTGGACAGCACCGACAAGGCCGACCTGCGGCTGATCTATCTGGCCCTGGCCCACATGATCAA
GTTCCGGGGCCACTTCCTGATCGAGGGCGACCTGAACCCCGACAACAGCGACGTGGACAAGCTGTTCATC
CAGCTGGTGCAGACCTACAACCAGCTGTTCGAGGAAAACCCCATCAACGCCAGCGGCGTGGACGCCAAGG
CCATCCTGTCTGCCAGACTGAGCAAGAGCAGACGGCTGGAAAATCTGATCGCCCAGCTGCCCGGCGAGAA
GAAGAATGGCCTGTTCGGCAACCTGATTGCCCTGAGCCTGGGCCTGACCCCCAACTTCAAGAGCAACTTC
GACCTGGCCGAGGATGCCAAACTGCAGCTGAGCAAGGACACCTACGACGACGACCTGGACAACCTGCTGG
CCCAGATCGGCGACCAGTACGCCGACCTGTTTCTGGCCGCCAAGAACCTGTCCGACGCCATCCTGCTGAG
CGACATCCTGAGAGTGAACACCGAGATCACCAAGGCCCCCCTGAGCGCCTCTATGATCAAGAGATACGAC
GAGCACCACCAGGACCTGACCCTGCTGAAAGCTCTCGTGCGGCAGCAGCTGCCTGAGAAGTACAAAGAGA
TTTTCTTCGACCAGAGCAAGAACGGCTACGCCGGCTACATCGATGGCGGAGCCAGCCAGGAAGAGTTCTA
CAAGTTCATCAAGCCCATCCTGGAAAAGATGGACGGCACCGAGGAACTGCTCGTGAAGCTGAACAGAGAG
GACCTGCTGCGGAAGCAGCGGACCTTCGACAACGGCAGCATCCCCCACCAGATCCACCTGGGAGAGCTGC
ACGCCATTCTGCGGCGGCAGGAAGATTTTTACCCATTCCTGAAGGACAACCGGGAAAAGATCGAGAAGAT
CCTGACCTTCCGCATCCCCTACTACGTGGGCCCTCTGGCCAGGGGAAACAGCAGATTCGCCTGGATGACC
AGAAAGAGCGAGGAAACCATCACCCCCTGGAACTTCGAGGAAGTGGTGGACAAGGGCGCCAGCGCCCAGA
GCTTCATCGAGCGGATGACCAACTTCGATAAGAACCTGCCCAACGAGAAGGTGCTGCCCAAGCACAGCCT
GCTGTACGAGTACTTCACCGTGTACAACGAGCTGACCAAAGTGAAATACGTGACCGAGGGAATGAGAAAG
CCCGCCTTCCTGAGCGGCGAGCAGAAAAAAGCCATCGTGGACCTGCTGTTCAAGACCAACCGGAAAGTGA
CCGTGAAGCAGCTGAAAGAGGACTACTTCAAGAAAATCGAGTGCTTCGACTCCGTGGAAATCTCCGGCGT
GGAAGATCGGTTCAACGCCTCCCTGGGCACATACCACGATCTGCTGAAAATTATCAAGGACAAGGACTTC
CTGGACAATGAGGAAAACGAGGACATTCTGGAAGATATCGTGCTGACCCTGACACTGTTTGAGGACAGAG
AGATGATCGAGGAACGGCTGAAAACCTATGCCCACCTGTTCGACGACAAAGTGATGAAGCAGCTGAAGCG
GCGGAGATACACCGGCTGGGGCAGGCTGAGCCGGAAGCTGATCAACGGCATCCGGGACAAGCAGTCCGGC
AAGACAATCCTGGATTTCCTGAAGTCCGACGGCTTCGCCAACAGAAACTTCATGCAGCTGATCCACGACG
ACAGCCTGACCTTTAAAGAGGACATCCAGAAAGCCCAGGTGTCCGGCCAGGGCGATAGCCTGCACGAGCA
CATTGCCAATCTGGCCGGCAGCCCCGCCATTAAGAAGGGCATCCTGCAGACAGTGAAGGTGGTGGACGAG
CTCGTGAAAGTGATGGGCCGGCACAAGCCCGAGAACATCGTGATCGAAATGGCCAGAGAGAACCAGACCA
CCCAGAAGGGACAGAAGAACAGCCGCGAGAGAATGAAGCGGATCGAAGAGGGCATCAAAGAGCTGGGCAG
CCAGATCCTGAAAGAACACCCCGTGGAAAACACCCAGCTGCAGAACGAGAAGCTGTACCTGTACTACCTG
CAGAATGGGCGGGATATGTACGTGGACCAGGAACTGGACATCAACCGGCTGTCCGACTACGATGTGGACG
CTATCGTGCCTCAGAGCTTTCTGAAGGACGACTCCATCGATAACAAAGTGCTGACTCGGAGCGACAAGAA
CCGGGGCAAGAGCGACAACGTGCCCTCCGAAGAGGTCGTGAAGAAGATGAAGAACTACTGGCGCCAGCTG
CTGAATGCCAAGCTGATTACCCAGAGGAAGTTCGACAATCTGACCAAGGCCGAGAGAGGCGGCCTGAGCG
AACTGGATAAGGCCGGCTTCATCAAGAGACAGCTGGTGGAAACCCGGCAGATCACAAAGCACGTGGCACA
GATCCTGGACTCCCGGATGAACACTAAGTACGACGAGAACGACAAACTGATCCGGGAAGTGAAAGTGATC
ACCCTGAAGTCCAAGCTGGTGTCCGATTTCCGGAAGGATTTCCAGTTTTACAAAGTGCGCGAGATCAACA
ACTACCACCACGCCCACGACGCCTACCTGAACGCCGTCGTGGGAACCGCCCTGATCAAAAAGTACCCTAA
GCTGGAAAGCGAGTTCGTGTACGGCGACTACAAGGTGTACGACGTGCGGAAGATGATCGCCAAGAGCGAG
CAGGAAATCGGCAAGGCTACCGCCAAGTACTTCTTCTACAGCAACATCATGAACTTTTTCAAGACCGAGA
TTACCCTGGCCAACGGCGAGATCCGGAAGCGGCCTCTGATCGAGACAAACGGCGAAACAGGCGAGATCGT
GTGGGATAAGGGCCGGGACTTTGCCACCGTGCGGAAAGTGCTGTCTATGCCCCAAGTGAATATCGTGAAA
AAGACCGAGGTGCAGACAGGCGGCTTCAGCAAAGAGTCTATCCTGCCCAAGAGGAACAGCGACAAGCTGA
TCGCCAGAAAGAAGGACTGGGACCCTAAGAAGTACGGCGGCTTCGACAGCCCCACCGTGGCCTATTCTGT
GCTGGTGGTGGCCAAAGTGGAAAAGGGCAAGTCCAAGAAACTGAAGAGTGTGAAAGAGCTGCTGGGGATC
ACCATCATGGAAAGAAGCAGCTTCGAGAAGAATCCCATCGACTTTCTGGAAGCCAAGGGCTACAAAGAAG
TGAAAAAGGACCTGATCATCAAGCTGCCTAAGTACTCCCTGTTCGAGCTGGAAAACGGCCGGAAGAGAAT
GCTGGCCTCTGCCGGCGAACTGCAGAAGGGAAACGAACTGGCCCTGCCCTCCAAATATGTGAACTTCCTG
TACCTGGCCAGCCACTATGAGAAGCTGAAGGGCTCCCCCGAGGATAATGAGCAGAAACAGCTGTTTGTGG
AACAGCACAAACACTACCTGGACGAGATCATCGAGCAGATCAGCGAGTTCTCCAAGAGAGTGATCCTGGC
CGACGCTAATCTGGACAAGGTGCTGAGCGCCTACAACAAGCACAGAGACAAGCCTATCAGAGAGCAGGCC
GAGAATATCATCCACCTGTTTACCCTGACCAATCTGGGAGCCCCTGCCGCCTTCAAGTACTTTGACACCA
CCATCGACCGGAAGAGGTACACCAGCACCAAAGAGGTGCTGGACGCCACCCTGATCCACCAGAGCATCAC
CGGCCTGTACGAGACACGGATCGACCTGTCTCAGCTGGGAGGCGACGCCTATCCCTATGACGTGCCCGAT
TATGCCAGCCTGGGCAGCGGCTCCCCCAAGAAAAAACGCAAGGTGGAAGATCCTAAGAAAAAGCGGAAAG
TGGACGGCATTGGTAGTGGGAGCAACGGCAGCAGCGGATCCGGAGGGCCGAGCTCTGGCGCACCCCCACC
AAGTGGAGGGTCTCCTGCCGGGTCCCCAACATCTACTGAAGAAGGCACCAGCGAATCCGCAACGCCCGAG
TCAGGCCCTGGTACCTCCACAGAACCATCTGAAGGTAGTGCGCCTGGTTCCCCAGCTGGAAGCCCTACTT
CCACCGAAGAAGGCACGTCAACCGAACCAAGTGAAGGATCTGCCCCTGGGACCAGCACTGAACCATCTGA
GATGGATGCTAAGTCACTAACTGCCTGGTCCCGGACACTGGTGACCTTCAAGGATGTATTTGTGGACTTC
ACCAGGGAGGAGTGGAAGCTGCTGGACACTGCTCAGCAGATCGTGTACAGAAATGTGATGCTGGAGAACT
ATAAGAACCTGGTTTCCTTGGGTTATCAGCTTACTAAGCCAGATGTGATCCTCCGGTTGGAGAAGGGAGA
AGAGCCCAGCGGCCGCGCTACTAACTTCAGCCTGCTGAAGCAGGCTGGAGACGTGGAGGAGAACCCTGGA
CCTGTGAGCAAGGGCGAGGAGCTGTTCACCGGGGTGGTGCCCATCCTGGTCGAGCTGGACGGCGACGTAA
ACGGCCACAAGTTCAGCGTGTCTGGCGAGGGCGAGGGCGATGCCACCTACGGCAAGCTGACCCTGAAGTT
CATCTGCACCACCGGCAAGCTGCCCGTGCCCTGGCCCACCCTCGTGACCACCCTGACCTACGGCGTGCAG
TGCTTCAGCCGCTACCCCGACCACATGAAGCAGCACGACTTCTTCAAGTCCGCCATGCCCGAAGGCTACG
TCCAGGAGCGCACCATCTTCTTCAAGGACGACGGCAACTACAAGACCCGCGCCGAGGTGAAGTTCGAGGG
CGACACCCTGGTGAACCGCATCGAGCTGAAGGGCATCGACTTCAAGGAGGACGGCAACATCCTGGGGCAC
AAGCTGGAGTACAACTACAACAGCCACAACGTCTATATCATGGCCGACAAGCAGAAGAACGGCATCAAGG
CGAACTTCAAGATCCGCCACAACATCGAGGACGGCAGCGTGCAGCTCGCCGACCACTACCAGCAGAACAC
CCCCATCGGCGACGGCCCCGTGCTGCTGCCCGACAACCACTACCTGAGCACCCAGTCCGCCCTGAGCAAA
GACCCCAACGAGAAGCGCGATCACATGGTCCTGCTGGAGTTCGTGACCGCCGCCGGGATCACTCTCGGCA
TGGACGAGCTGTACAAGTAATAAGCGATCGCCCTGCAGGCATGCAAGCTTGATATCAAGCTTATCGATAA
TCAACCTCTGGATTACAAAATTTGTGAAAGATTGACTGGTATTCTTAACTATGTTGCTCCTTTTACGCTA
TGTGGATACGCTGCTTTAATGCCTTTGTATCATGCTATTGCTTCCCGTATGGCTTTCATTTTCTCCTCCT
TGTATAAATCCTGGTTGCTGTCTCTTTATGAGGAGTTGTGGCCCGTTGTCAGGCAACGTGGCGTGGTGTG
CACTGTGTTTGCTGACGCAACCCCCACTGGTTGGGGCATTGCCACCACCTGTCAGCTCCTTTCCGGGACT
TTCGCTTTCCCCCTCCCTATTGCCACGGCGGAACTCATCGCCGCCTGCCTTGCCCGCTGCTGGACAGGGG
CTCGGCTGTTGGGCACTGACAATTCCGTGGTGTTGTCGGGGAAATCATCGTCCTTTCCTTGGCTGCTCGC
CTGTGTTGCCACCTGGATTCTGCGCGGGACGTCCTTCTGCTACGTCCCTTCGGCCCTCAATCCAGCGGAC
CTTCCTTCCCGCGGCCTGCTGCCGGCTCTGCGGCCTCTTCCGCGTCTTCGCCTTCGCCCTCAGACGAGTC
GGATCTCCCTTTGGGCCGCCTCCCCGCATCGATACCGTCGACCTCGAGGGAATTAATTCGAGCTCGGTAC
CTTTAAGACCAATGACTTACAAGGCAGCTGTAGATCTTAGCCACTTTTTAAAAGAAAAGGGGGGACTGGA
AGGGCTAATTCACTCCCAACGAAGACAAGATCTGCTTTTTGCTTGTACTGGGTCTCTCTGGTTAGACCAG
ATCTGAGCCTGGGAGCTCTCTGGCTAACTAGGGAACCCACTGCTTAAGCCTCAATAAAGCTTGCCTTGAG
TGCTTCAAGTAGTGTGTGCCCGTCTGTTGTGTGACTCTGGTAACTAGAGATCCCTCAGACCCTTTTAGTC
AGTGTGGAAAATCTCTAGCAGCATCTAGAATTAATTCCGTGTATTCTATAGTGTCACCTAAATCGTATGT
GTATGATACATAAGGTTATGTATTAATTGTAGCCGCGTTCTAACGACAATATGTACAAGCCTAATTGTGT
AGCATCTGGCTTACTGAAGCAGACCCTATCATCTCTCTCGTAAACTGCCGTCAGAGTCGGTTTGGTTGGA
CGAACCTTCTGAGTTTCTGGTAACGCCGTCCCGCACCCGGAAATGGTCAGCGAACCAATCAGCAGGGTCA
TCGCTAGCCAGATCCTCTACGCCGGACGCATCGTGGCCGGCATCACCGGCGCCACAGGTGCGGTTGCTGG
CGCCTATATCGCCGACATCACCGATGGGGAAGATCGGGCTCGCCACTTCGGGCTCATGAGCGCTTGTTTC
GGCGTGGGTATGGTGGCAGGCCCCGTGGCCGGGGGACTGTTGGGCGCCATCTCCTTGCATGCACCATTCC
TTGCGGCGGCGGTGCTCAACGGCCTCAACCTACTACTGGGCTGCTTCCTAATGCAGGAGTCGCATAAGGG
AGAGCGTCGAATGGTGCACTCTCAGTACAATCTGCTCTGATGCCGCATAGTTAAGCCAGCCCCGACACCC
GCCAACACCCGCTGACGCGCCCTGACGGGCTTGTCTGCTCCCGGCATCCGCTTACAGACAAGCTGTGACC
GTCTCCGGGAGCTGCATGTGTCAGAGGTTTTCACCGTCATCACCGAAACGCGCGAGACGAAAGGGCCTCG
TGATACGCCTATTTTTATAGGTTAATGTCATGATAATAATGGTTTCTTAGACGTCAGGTGGCACTTTTCG
GGGAAATGTGCGCGGAACCCCTATTTGTTTATTTTTCTAAATACATTCAAATATGTATCCGCTCATGAGA
CAATAACCCTGATAAATGCTTCAATAATATTGAAAAAGGAAGAGTATGAGTATTCAACATTTCCGTGTCG
CCCTTATTCCCTTTTTTGCGGCATTTTGCCTTCCTGTTTTTGCTCACCCAGAAACGCTGGTGAAAGTAAA
AGATGCTGAAGATCAGTTGGGTGCACGAGTGGGTTACATCGAACTGGATCTCAACAGCGGTAAGATCCTT
GAGAGTTTTCGCCCCGAAGAACGTTTTCCAATGATGAGCACTTTTAAAGTTCTGCTATGTGGCGCGGTAT
TATCCCGTATTGACGCCGGGCAAGAGCAACTCGGTCGCCGCATACACTATTCTCAGAATGACTTGGTTGA
GTACTCACCAGTCACAGAAAAGCATCTTACGGATGGCATGACAGTAAGAGAATTATGCAGTGCTGCCATA
ACCATGAGTGATAACACTGCGGCCAACTTACTTCTGACAACGATCGGAGGACCGAAGGAGCTAACCGCTT
TTTTGCACAACATGGGGGATCATGTAACTCGCCTTGATCGTTGGGAACCGGAGCTGAATGAAGCCATACC
AAACGACGAGCGTGACACCACGATGCCTGTAGCAATGGCAACAACGTTGCGCAAACTATTAACTGGCGAA
CTACTTACTCTAGCTTCCCGGCAACAATTAATAGACTGGATGGAGGCGGATAAAGTTGCAGGACCACTTC
TGCGCTCGGCCCTTCCGGCTGGCTGGTTTATTGCTGATAAATCTGGAGCCGGTGAGCGTGGGTCTCGCGG
TATCATTGCAGCACTGGGGCCAGATGGTAAGCCCTCCCGTATCGTAGTTATCTACACGACGGGGAGTCAG
GCAACTATGGATGAACGAAATAGACAGATCGCTGAGATAGGTGCCTCACTGATTAAGCATTGGTAACTGT
CAGACCAAGTTTACTCATATATACTTTAGATTGATTTAAAACTTCATTTTTAATTTAAAAGGATCTAGGT
GAAGATCCTTTTTGATAATCTCATGACCAAAATCCCTTAACGTGAGTTTTCGTTCCACTGAGCGTCAGAC
CCCGTAGAAAAGATCAAAGGATCTTCTTGAGATCCTTTTTTTCTGCGCGTAATCTGCTGCTTGCAAACAA
AAAAACCACCGCTACCAGCGGTGGTTTGTTTGCCGGATCAAGAGCTACCAACTCTTTTTCCGAAGGTAAC
TGGCTTCAGCAGAGCGCAGATACCAAATACTGTTCTTCTAGTGTAGCCGTAGTTAGGCCACCACTTCAAG
AACTCTGTAGCACCGCCTACATACCTCGCTCTGCTAATCCTGTTACCAGTGGCTGCTGCCAGTGGCGATA
AGTCGTGTCTTACCGGGTTGGACTCAAGACGATAGTTACCGGATAAGGCGCAGCGGTCGGGCTGAACGGG
GGGTTCGTGCACACAGCCCAGCTTGGAGCGAACGACCTACACCGAACTGAGATACCTACAGCGTGAGCTA
TGAGAAAGCGCCACGCTTCCCGAAGGGAGAAAGGCGGACAGGTATCCGGTAAGCGGCAGGGTCGGAACAG
GAGAGCGCACGAGGGAGCTTCCAGGGGGAAACGCCTGGTATCTTTATAGTCCTGTCGGGTTTCGCCACCT
CTGACTTGAGCGTCGATTTTTGTGATGCTCGTCAGGGGGGCGGAGCCTATGGAAAAACGCCAGCAACGCG
GCCTTTTTACGGTTCCTGGCCTTTTGCTGGCCTTTTGCTCACATGTTCTTTCCTGCGTTATCCCCTGATT
CTGTGGATAACCGTATTACCGCCTTTGAGTGAGCTGATACCGCTCGCCGCAGCCGAACGACCGAGCGCAG
CGAGTCAGTGAGCGAGGAAGCGGAAGAGCGCCCAATACGCAAACCGCCTCTCCCCGCGCGTTGGCCGATT
CATTAATGCAGCTGTGGAATGTGTGTCAGTTAGGGTGTGGAAAGTCCCCAGGCTCCCCAGCAGGCAGAAG
TATGCAAAGCATGCATCTCAATTAGTCAGCAACCAGGTGTGGAAAGTCCCCAGGCTCCCCAGCAGGCAGA
AGTATGCAAAGCATGCATCTCAATTAGTCAGCAACCATAGTCCCGCCCCTAACTCCGCCCATCCCGCCCC
TAACTCCGCCCAGTTCCGCCCATTCTCCGCCCCATGGCTGACTAATTTTTTTTATTTATGCAGAGGCCGA
GGCCGCCTCGGCCTCTGAGCTATTCCAGAAGTAGTGAGGAGGCTTTTTTGGAGGCCTAGGCTTTTGCAAA
AAGCTTGGACACAAGACAGGCTTGCGAGATATGTTTGAGAATACCACTTTATCCCGCGTCAGGGAGAGGC
AGTGCGTAAAAAGACGCGGACTCATGTGAAATACTGGTTTTTAGTGCGCCAGATCTCTATAATCTCGCGC
AACCTATTTTCCCCTCGAACACTTTTTAAGCCGTAGATAAACAGGCTGGGACACTTCACATGAGCGAAAA
ATACATCGTCACCTGGGACATGTTGCAGATCCATGCACGTAAACTCGCAAGCCGACTGATGCCTTCTGAA
CAATGGAAAGGCATTATTGCCGTAAGCCGTGGCGGTCTGTACCGGGTGCGTTACTGGCGCGTGAACTGGG
TATTCGTCATGTCGATACCGTTTGTATTTCCAGCTACGATCACGACAACCAGCGCGAGCTTAAAGTGCTG
AAACGCGCAGAAGGCGATGGCGAAGGCTTCATCGTTATTGATGACCTGGTGGATACCGGTGGTACTGCGG
TTGCGATTCGTGAAATGTATCCAAAAGCGCACTTTGTCACCATCTTCGCAAAACCGGCTGGTCGTCCGCT
GGTTGATGACTATGTTGTTGATATCCCGCAAGATACCTGGATTGAACAGCCGTGGGATATGGGCGTCGTA
TTCGTCCCGCCAATCTCCGGTCGCTAATCTTTTCAACGCCTGGCACTGCCGGGCGTTGTTCTTTTTAACT
TCAGGCGGGTTACAATAGTTTCCAGTAAGTATTCTGGAGGCTGCATCCATGACACAGGCAAACCTGAGCG
AAACCCTGTTCAAACCCCGCTTTAAACATCCTGAAACCTCGACGCTAGTCCGCCGCTTTAATCACGGCGC
ACAACCGCCTGTGCAGTCGGCCCTTGATGGTAAAACCATCCCTCACTGGTATCGCATGATTAACCGTCTG
ATGTGGATCTGGCGCGGCATTGACCCACGCGAAATCCTCGACGTCCAGGCACGTATTGTGATGAGCGATG
CCGAACGTACCGACGATGATTTATACGATACGGTGATTGGCTACCGTGGCGGCAACTGGATTTATGAGTG
GGCCCCGGATCT
